Addgene plasmid #17768: CJ31 (miR-1006 minigene)
Depositing lab: David Bartel. Depositing organization: Whitehead Institute for Biomedical Research. Publication: Intronic microRNA precursors that bypass Drosha processing. Ruby JG, Jan CH, Bartel DP. Nature. 2007 Jul 5. 448(7149):83-6. 10.1038/nature05983 PubMed 17589500.
Backbone
  Vector backbone: pCaSpeR4-tubulin promoter
  Backbone manufacturer: Carl Thummel Lab
  Backbone size w/o insert (bp): 10200
  Vector type: Drosophila P-element vector
Growth in bacteria
  Bacterial resistance: Ampicillin, 100 μg/mL
  Growth temperature: 37°C
  Growth strain: DH5alpha
  Copy number: Unknown
Gene/Insert
  Gene/Insert name: dme-miR-1006 minigene (alt name: miR-1006)
  Species: D. melanogaster (fly)
  Insert size (bp): 770
  Cloning method: Restriction Enzyme; 5′ cloning site KpnI (unknown if destroyed); 3′ cloning site NotI (unknown if destroyed)
  Sequencing primers: 5′ n/a
Terms and licenses: Academic/Nonprofit Terms; Industry Terms: Not Available to Industry
Depositor comments: Minigenes containing mir-1003 and mir-1006 and flanking exons were PCR amplified from genomic DNA. The sequence provided by the author is of the insert. pCaSpeR4 contains a ~2.4 kb tubulin promoter inserted between the EcoRI and KpnI sites.
How to cite: CJ31 (miR-1006 minigene) was a gift from David Bartel (Addgene plasmid # 17768 ; http://n2t.net/addgene:17768 ; RRID:Addgene_17768)
