[The description below was written by a language model from this plasmid's Addgene catalogue record.]
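Description:
CJ31 (miR-1006 minigene) is a Drosophila P-element vector built on a pCaSpeR4 backbone of about 10.2 kb that has been modified to carry a roughly 2.4 kb tubulin promoter between the EcoRI and KpnI sites. It is propagated in E. coli under ampicillin selection; the copy number is not recorded. pCaSpeR-family vectors are generally used either for P-element-mediated germline transformation of flies or as expression plasmids in cultured Drosophila cells. The record does not include a feature table, so the P-element ends, any fly selectable marker and the bacterial origin are not individually documented here. The only sequence supplied by the depositor is that of the insert, not the full plasmid.

The payload is a 770 bp D. melanogaster minigene containing mir-1006 together with its flanking exons, PCR-amplified from genomic DNA and cloned between KpnI and NotI, immediately downstream of the tubulin promoter. This arrangement should give constitutive transcription of a small spliceable unit in which the microRNA hairpin lies within the intron between the two exons. The associated study concerns intronic microRNA precursors that bypass Drosha processing, so the construct serves to express miR-1006 in its native intronic context and to test how splicing, rather than Drosha cleavage, generates the pre-miRNA. A companion minigene for mir-1003 was made in the same way. No epitope tags or reporters are recorded for the insert.
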