>Addgene plasmid #17768 | CJ31 (miR-1006 minigene) | depositor partial sequence | sequence record 8728 | Author sequence
GGTACCAACAACGAATACATCCAGTCGGTGGCCCGGTGCCTGCAGATGATGCTCCGTGTGGATGAGTATC
GATTTGCCTTTGTGGGAGTCGACGGAATCAGCACTCTGATCCGTATCTTGTCGACCCGTGTCAACTTCCA
GGTGAGTTTGAAATTGAAATGCGTAAATTGTTTGGTACAATTTAAATTCGATTTCTTATTCATAGGTGCA
ATACCAGTTGATCTTTTGCCTGTGGGTGCTGACCTTCAATCCCCTGCTGGCCGCCAAGATGAATAAGTTC
AGCGTGATCCCCATCCTGGCTGATATCCTCAGCGATTGTGCCAAGGAGAAGGTGACACGCATTATCCTCG
CGGTCTTCCGCAATCTGATCGAGAAGCCGGAGGATTCATCGGTGGCCAAGGACCATTGCATCGCCATGGT
CCAGTGCAAGGTGCTGAAGCAGCTATCCATCCTGGAGCAGCGTCGCTTCGACGACGAGGACATTACCGCC
GACGTAGAGTACCTGAGCGAGAAGCTCCAGAATTCGGTGCAAGACTTGAGCTCCTTTGATGAGTACGCCA
CAGAGGTGCGCAGCGGTCGCTTGGAATGGTCGCCTGTGCACAAGTCGGCCAAGTTCTGGCGCGAGAATGC
CCAGCGCCTAAACGAAAAGAACTACGAGTTGCTGCGCATCCTCGTCCACCTCCTGGAAACCTCAAAAGAT
GCCATCATCCTTTCCGTCGCCTGCTTCGACATCGGGGAGTATGTGCGCCACTATCCCCGCGGCAAGCAGC
GGCCGC
