>Addgene plasmid #17768 | CJ31 (miR-1006 minigene) | addgene partial sequence | sequence record 23697 | 17768 with pCasper-F
ATAGCTTGCCAGGTCCTGTTCGATAACGTCGTACTCGGGAATCACCTTTAACTTGTCCGCTATTGGGTAT
TTGTCCTTAAACACATTCGTAATCTCTCCCACAATCATTGCCCTGGCCTCTGCAATGTAAAAAGTATTTA
TAAAATATCGCTGGCTCTAAAGGAAACATATTAATCAAAGTATTGAGGCTTTATCAATCTAACATTTACA
AGTAGTCAGACCACAATTTTTAGACTGCACTTCTGCGTAAGTAAATGAAATGAAATGGTGACCTACTCTT
GGGTAGCCGTACTGTTATATGCTGACGAGCCTTCACCTGGGCCTGCTTTTTCTCCTGTTTCGTCTGATGC
GTCGGATGCGGCTGGACTGGCTGATTGTTGGGATTGGGTTTTGGATGCTGCTCCGAAAGGTGGGCCACAG
CTTTTGCGATGGTGGTGCCCACTATGCGGTTGCTGCAGGAACTACAGCTGAATGTTCGCTTTATTGTCTG
CAGCTCCTGGGGCTGGACGAAGGCCACGCCCTCACCCGGTGCGGCCATCTCCTGCGGCAAAACGTATGTG
GGATTCCTGTCCAAGTAGCTCTCGATGCCCACCATAATGCGCTCCAGCAGGTTGGCCAGGTGCGGGTCTA
GCTGCGGCGGATTCGTCGTCTGGTTCACTGAGTTTAGGGTCTGCAGAAAGAAGTGTGCCTCCATGGTAAG
CGGATTCATCTGCACGATCAGCGGGCTTTAGTCTAAAAATTCGAATGATACAAACTCGTACTCACGTAAA
GCAGTTTGTTTGGCATCATCTCGGCCATCGTCTTATTCTTCTTCGTGGCCTTTGTTACCGGAGCGGCTAT
GTTGGGCGCGGTGGAGCCCGGAAGCTGAAAGGTTAATCGAATGCGTTAACTTTTCTGCAACTCGAAAGTT
TGCCGCCTTTGTTCGACTGCCAATAACTGTTGATTCGAAAATTCGAATCGAAGCGGTGATCNAGGCANAC
CATCCGGG
