>Addgene plasmid #17768 | CJ31 (miR-1006 minigene) | addgene partial sequence | sequence record 23698 | 17768 with Pry1
AATTATTAGACGAAATTATTTTTAAGTTTTATTTTTAATAATTTGCGAGTACGCAAAGCTTGGCTGCAGG
TCGACCTCGAGGCCTCGAGTTAACGTTACGTTAACGTTAACGTTCGAGGTCGACTCTAGAGGATCGCCTA
GGCGATCCAGATCCACTAGTGGCCTATGCGGCCGCTGCTTGCCGCGGGGATAGTGGCGCACATACTCCCC
GATGTCGAAGCAGGCGACGGAAAGGATGATGGCATCTTTTGAGGTTTCCAGGAGGTGGACGAGGATGCGC
AGCAACTCGTAGTTCTTTTCGTTTAGGCGCTGGGCATTCTCGCGCCAGAACTTGGCCGACTTGTGCACAG
GCGACCATTCCAAGCGACCGCTGCGCACCTCTGTGGCGTACTCATCAAAGGAGCTCAAGTCTTGCACCGA
ATTCTGGAGCTTCTCGCTCAGGTACTCTACGTCGGCGGTAATGTCCTCGTCGTCGAAGCGACGCTGCTCC
AGGATGGATAGCTGCTTCAGCACCTTGCACTGGACCATGGCGATGCAATGGTCCTTGGCCACCGATGAAT
CCTCCGGCTTCTCGATCAGATTGCGGAAGACCGCGAGGATAATGCGTGTCACCTTCTCCTTGGCACAATC
GCTGAGGATATCAGCCAGGATGGGGATCACGCTGAACTTATTCATCTTGGCGGCCAGCAGGGGATTGAAG
GTCAGCACCCACAGGCAAAAGATCAACTGGTATNGCACCTATGATAGAAATCGANTTAATTGTACAACAT
TTACGCATTCANTTCAACTCACTGGAGTGAACGGTC
